Addgene plasmid #78126: miR155 in pcDNA3.1
Purpose: Mammalian expression of miR155
Depositing lab: Heidi Schwarzenbach. Depositing organization: Universitaetsklinikum Hamburg-Eppendorf. Publication: Increased serum levels of circulating exosomal microRNA-373 in receptor-negative breast cancer patients. Eichelser C, Stuckrath I, Muller V, Milde-Langosch K, Wikman H, Pantel K, Schwarzenbach H. Oncotarget. 2014 Oct 30;5(20):9650-63. 10.18632/oncotarget.2520 PubMed 25333260.
Backbone
  Vector backbone: pcDNA3.1
  Backbone manufacturer: Invitrogen
  Vector type: Mammalian Expression
Growth in bacteria
  Bacterial resistance: Ampicillin, 100 μg/mL
  Growth temperature: 37°C
  Growth strain: DH5alpha
  Copy number: High Copy
Gene/Insert
  Gene/Insert name: miR155
  Species: H. sapiens (human)
  Entrez Gene: MIR155 (a.k.a. MIRN155, miRNA155, mir-155)
  Promoter: CMV
  Cloning method: Restriction Enzyme; 5′ cloning site XhoI (not destroyed); 3′ cloning site XhoI (not destroyed)
  Sequencing primers: 5′ CMV-F; 3′ BGH-Rev
Terms and licenses: Academic/Nonprofit Terms; Industry Terms: Not Available to Industry
How to cite: miR155 in pcDNA3.1 was a gift from Heidi Schwarzenbach (Addgene plasmid # 78126 ; http://n2t.net/addgene:78126 ; RRID:Addgene_78126)
