[The description below was written by a language model from this plasmid's Addgene catalogue record and pLannotate feature annotations shown in this document.]
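Description:
miR155 in pcDNA3.1 is a mammalian expression plasmid that carries the human microRNA gene MIR155 in the Invitrogen pcDNA3.1 backbone. It is about 5.5 kb and is maintained in E. coli as a high-copy plasmid through a ColE1/pUC-type origin, with selection on ampicillin provided by the β-lactamase gene and its own promoter. An f1 phage origin is also present, a standard backbone element that allows single-stranded DNA production.

The payload is a short segment containing the mir-155 hairpin, annotated as a roughly 65-nt ncRNA. It was inserted at a single XhoI site that is retained on both sides of the insert. The hairpin lies downstream of the human cytomegalovirus immediate-early enhancer and promoter and upstream of the bovine growth hormone polyadenylation signal. The CMV promoter therefore drives a Pol II transcript carrying the hairpin, which the cell's own microRNA processing machinery can convert into mature miR-155. A T7 promoter between the CMV promoter and the insert is part of the backbone and could support in vitro transcription. A separate cassette has the SV40 early promoter driving the neomycin phosphotransferase gene, followed by an SV40 poly(A) signal, so stably transfected mammalian cells can be selected with G418. The remaining small annotations (HIV-1 LTR, ble, lacI and bom fragments, and lac promoter/operator remnants) are short matches within backbone sequence and are not functional modules.

The stated purpose is mammalian expression of miR155. The associated publication concerns circulating exosomal microRNAs in breast cancer, which is consistent with use for miR-155 overexpression in cultured cells, although the record does not describe specific experiments.
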