Features (pLannotate 1.2.2; 20 found; start..end, strand, type, name):
     28..80      -  misc_feature   bom (fragment): basis of mobility region from pBR322
    235..614     +  enhancer       CMV enhancer: human cytomegalovirus immediate early enhancer
    615..818     +  promoter       CMV promoter: human cytomegalovirus (CMV) immediate early promoter
    814..847     +  LTR            5' LTR (truncated) (fragment): truncated 5' long terminal repeat (LTR) from HIV-1
    863..881     +  promoter       T7 promoter: promoter for bacteriophage T7 RNA polymerase
    993..1057    +  ncRNA          mir-155: Accession: RF00731 - microRNA mir-155
   1104..1328    +  polyA_signal   bGH poly(A) signal: bovine growth hormone polyadenylation signal
   1332..1353    +  promoter       SV40 promoter (fragment): SV40 enhancer and early promoter
   1374..1802    +  rep_origin     f1 ori (sequence partly withheld): f1 bacteriophage origin of replication; arrow indicates direction of (+) strand synthesis
   1816..2145    +  promoter       SV40 promoter: SV40 enhancer and early promoter
   2212..3003    +  CDS            neo: KKA2_KLEPN - Also known as kan, nptII. Experimental evidence at protein level: Swiss-Prot protein existence level 1. Resistance to kanamycin, neomycin, paromomycin, ribostamycin, butirosin and gentamicin B. From Klebsiella pneumoniae.
   3027..3185    +  CDS            ble (fragment): BLE_KLEPN - Experimental evidence at protein level: Swiss-Prot protein existence level 1. Binding protein with a strong affinity to the bleomycin family of antibiotics. Binds to CL990; an antimitotic-antibiotic compound. From Klebsiella pneumoniae.
   3180..3301    +  polyA_signal   SV40 poly(A) signal: SV40 polyadenylation signal
   3374..3390    -  protein_bind   lac operator: The lac repressor binds to the lac operator to inhibit transcription in E. coli. This inhibition can be relieved by adding lactose or isopropyl-β-D-thiogalactopyranoside (IPTG). lac repressor encoded by lacI
   3398..3428    -  promoter       lac promoter: promoter for the E. coli lac operon
   3443..3464    -  protein_bind   CAP binding site: CAP binding activates transcription in the presence of cAMP. E. coli catabolite activator protein
   3477..3569    -  CDS            lacI (fragment): lac repressor; lacI; The lac repressor binds to the lac operator to inhibit transcription in E. coli. This inhibition can be relieved by adding lactose or isopropyl-β-D-thiogalactopyranoside (IPTG).
   3752..4337    -  rep_origin     ori: high-copy-number ColE1/pMB1/pBR322/pUC origin of replication
   4508..5368    -  CDS            AmpR: β-lactamase; bla; confers resistance to ampicillin, carbenicillin, and related antibiotics
   5369..5473    -  promoter       AmpR promoter: bla
>Addgene plasmid #78126 | miR155 in pcDNA3.1 | addgene full sequence | sequence record 146862 | Addgene assembled sequence
GACGGATCGGGAGATCTCCCGATCCCCTATGGTGCACTCTCAGTACAATCTGCTCTGATGCCGCATAGTT
AAGCCAGTATCTGCTCCCTGCTTGTGTGTTGGAGGTCGCTGAGTAGTGCGCGAGCAAAATTTAAGCTACA
ACAAGGCAAGGCTTGACCGACAATTGCATGAAGAATCTGCTTAGGGTTAGGCGTTTTGCGCTGCTTCGCG
ATGTACGGGCCAGATATACGCGTTGACATTGATTATTGACTAGTTATTAATAGTAATCAATTACGGGGTC
ATTAGTTCATAGCCCATATATGGAGTTCCGCGTTACATAACTTACGGTAAATGGCCCGCCTGGCTGACCG
CCCAACGACCCCCGCCCATTGACGTCAATAATGACGTATGTTCCCATAGTAACGCCAATAGGGACTTTCC
ATTGACGTCAATGGGTGGAGTATTTACGGTAAACTGCCCACTTGGCAGTACATCAAGTGTATCATATGCC
AAGTACGCCCCCTATTGACGTCAATGACGGTAAATGGCCCGCCTGGCATTATGCCCAGTACATGACCTTA
TGGGACTTTCCTACTTGGCAGTACATCTACGTATTAGTCATCGCTATTACCATGGTGATGCGGTTTTGGC
AGTACATCAATGGGCGTGGATAGCGGTTTGACTCACGGGGATTTCCAAGTCTCCACCCCATTGACGTCAA
TGGGAGTTTGTTTTGGCACCAAAATCAACGGGACTTTCCAAAATGTCGTAACAACTCCGCCCCATTGACG
CAAATGGGCGGTAGGCGTGTACGGTGGGAGGTCTATATAAGCAGAGCTCTCTGGCTAACTAGAGAACCCA
CTGCTTACTGGCTTATCGAAATTAATACGACTCACTATAGGGAGACCCAAGCTGGCTAGCGTTTAAACTT
AAGCTTGGTACCGAGCTCGGATCCACTAGTCCAGTGTGGTGGAATTCTGCAGATATCCAGCACAGTGGCG
GCCGCTCGAGATCTCTTTAATGCTAATCGTGATAGGGGTTTTTGCCTCCAACTGACTCCTACATATTAGC
ATTAACAGTCCTCGAGTCTAGAGGGCCCGTTTAAACCCGCTGATCAGCCTCGACTGTGCCTTCTAGTTGC
CAGCCATCTGTTGTTTGCCCCTCCCCCGTGCCTTCCTTGACCCTGGAAGGTGCCACTCCCACTGTCCTTT
CCTAATAAAATGAGGAAATTGCATCGCATTGTCTGAGTAGGTGTCATTCTATTCTGGGGGGTGGGGTGGG
GCAGGACAGCAAGGGGGAGGATTGGGAAGACAATAGCAGGCATGCTGGGGATGCGGTGGGCTCTATGGCT
TCTGAGGCGGAAAGAACCAGCTGGGGCTCTAGGGGGTATCCCC
[124 nt withheld, positions 1374-1497]
C
[91 nt withheld, positions 1499-1589]
A
[49 nt withheld, positions 1591-1639]
CCTTTGACGTTGGAGTCCACGTTCTTT
[37 nt withheld, positions 1667-1703]
ACCCTATCTCGGTCTATTCTTTTGATTTATAAGGGATTTTGCCGATTTCGGCCTATTGGTTAAAAAATGA
GCTGATTTAACAAAAATTTAACGCGAATTAATTCTGTGGAATGTGTGTCAGTTAGGGTGTGGAAAGTCCC
CAGGCTCCCCAGCAGGCAGAAGTATGCAAAGCATGCATCTCAATTAGTCAGCAACCAGGTGTGGAAAGTC
CCCAGGCTCCCCAGCAGGCAGAAGTATGCAAAGCATGCATCTCAATTAGTCAGCAACCATAGTCCCGCCC
CTAACTCCGCCCATCCCGCCCCTAACTCCGCCCAGTTCCGCCCATTCTCCGCCCCATGGCTGACTAATTT
TTTTTATTTATGCAGAGGCCGAGGCCGCCTCTGCCTCTGAGCTATTCCAGAAGTAGTGAGGAGGCTTTTT
TGGAGGCCTAGGCTTTTGCAAAAAGCTCCCGGGAGCTTGTATATCCATTTTCGGATCTGATCAAGAGACA
GGATGAGGATCGTTTCGCATGATTGAACAAGATGGATTGCACGCAGGTTCTCCGGCCGCTTGGGTGGAGA
GGCTATTCGGCTATGACTGGGCACAACAGACAATCGGCTGCTCTGATGCCGCCGTGTTCCGGCTGTCAGC
GCAGGGGCGCCCGGTTCTTTTTGTCAAGACCGACCTGTCCGGTGCCCTGAATGAACTGCAGGACGAGGCA
GCGCGGCTATCGTGGCTGGCCACGACGGGCGTTCCTTGCGCAGCTGTGCTCGACGTTGTCACTGAAGCGG
GAAGGGACTGGCTGCTATTGGGCGAAGTGCCGGGGCAGGATCTCCTGTCATCTCACCTTGCTCCTGCCGA
GAAAGTATCCATCATGGCTGATGCAATGCGGCGGCTGCATACGCTTGATCCGGCTACCTGCCCATTCGAC
CACCAAGCGAAACATCGCATCGAGCGAGCACGTACTCGGATGGAAGCCGGTCTTGTCGATCAGGATGATC
TGGACGAAGAGCATCAGGGGCTCGCGCCAGCCGAACTGTTCGCCAGGCTCAAGGCGCGCATGCCCGACGG
CGAGGATCTCGTCGTGACCCATGGCGATGCCTGCTTGCCGAATATCATGGTGGAAAATGGCCGCTTTTCT
GGATTCATCGACTGTGGCCGGCTGGGTGTGGCGGACCGCTATCAGGACATAGCGTTGGCTACCCGTGATA
TTGCTGAAGAGCTTGGCGGCGAATGGGCTGACCGCTTCCTCGTGCTTTACGGTATCGCCGCTCCCGATTC
GCAGCGCATCGCCTTCTATCGCCTTCTTGACGAGTTCTTCTGAGCGGGACTCTGGGGTTCGAAATGACCG
ACCAAGCGACGCCCAACCTGCCATCACGAGATTTCGATTCCACCGCCGCCTTCTATGAAAGGTTGGGCTT
CGGAATCGTTTTCCGGGACGCCGGCTGGATGATCCTCCAGCGCGGGGATCTCATGCTGGAGTTCTTCGCC
CACCCCAACTTGTTTATTGCAGCTTATAATGGTTACAAATAAAGCAATAGCATCACAAATTTCACAAATA
AAGCATTTTTTTCACTGCATTCTAGTTGTGGTTTGTCCAAACTCATCAATGTATCTTATCATGTCTGTAT
ACCGTCGACCTCTAGCTAGAGCTTGGCGTAATCATGGTCATAGCTGTTTCCTGTGTGAAATTGTTATCCG
CTCACAATTCCACACAACATACGAGCCGGAAGCATAAAGTGTAAAGCCTGGGGTGCCTAATGAGTGAGCT
AACTCACATTAATTGCGTTGCGCTCACTGCCCGCTTTCCAGTCGGGAAACCTGTCGTGCCAGCTGCATTA
ATGAATCGGCCAACGCGCGGGGAGAGGCGGTTTGCGTATTGGGCGCTCTTCCGCTTCCTCGCTCACTGAC
TCGCTGCGCTCGGTCGTTCGGCTGCGGCGAGCGGTATCAGCTCACTCAAAGGCGGTAATACGGTTATCCA
CAGAATCAGGGGATAACGCAGGAAAGAACATGTGAGCAAAAGGCCAGCAAAAGGCCAGGAACCGTAAAAA
GGCCGCGTTGCTGGCGTTTTTCCATAGGCTCCGCCCCCCTGACGAGCATCACAAAAATCGACGCTCAAGT
CAGAGGTGGCGAAACCCGACAGGACTATAAAGATACCAGGCGTTTCCCCCTGGAAGCTCCCTCGTGCGCT
CTCCTGTTCCGACCCTGCCGCTTACCGGATACCTGTCCGCCTTTCTCCCTTCGGGAAGCGTGGCGCTTTC
TCATAGCTCACGCTGTAGGTATCTCAGTTCGGTGTAGGTCGTTCGCTCCAAGCTGGGCTGTGTGCACGAA
CCCCCCGTTCAGCCCGACCGCTGCGCCTTATCCGGTAACTATCGTCTTGAGTCCAACCCGGTAAGACACG
ACTTATCGCCACTGGCAGCAGCCACTGGTAACAGGATTAGCAGAGCGAGGTATGTAGGCGGTGCTACAGA
GTTCTTGAAGTGGTGGCCTAACTACGGCTACACTAGAAGAACAGTATTTGGTATCTGCGCTCTGCTGAAG
CCAGTTACCTTCGGAAAAAGAGTTGGTAGCTCTTGATCCGGCAAACAAACCACCGCTGGTAGCGGTTTTT
TTGTTTGCAAGCAGCAGATTACGCGCAGAAAAAAAGGATCTCAAGAAGATCCTTTGATCTTTTCTACGGG
GTCTGACGCTCAGTGGAACGAAAACTCACGTTAAGGGATTTTGGTCATGAGATTATCAAAAAGGATCTTC
ACCTAGATCCTTTTAAATTAAAAATGAAGTTTTAAATCAATCTAAAGTATATATGAGTAAACTTGGTCTG
ACAGTTACCAATGCTTAATCAGTGAGGCACCTATCTCAGCGATCTGTCTATTTCGTTCATCCATAGTTGC
CTGACTCCCCGTCGTGTAGATAACTACGATACGGGAGGGCTTACCATCTGGCCCCAGTGCTGCAATGATA
CCGCGAGACCCACGCTCACCGGCTCCAGATTTATCAGCAATAAACCAGCCAGCCGGAAGGGCCGAGCGCA
GAAGTGGTCCTGCAACTTTATCCGCCTCCATCCAGTCTATTAATTGTTGCCGGGAAGCTAGAGTAAGTAG
TTCGCCAGTTAATAGTTTGCGCAACGTTGTTGCCATTGCTACAGGCATCGTGGTGTCACGCTCGTCGTTT
GGTATGGCTTCATTCAGCTCCGGTTCCCAACGATCAAGGCGAGTTACATGATCCCCCATGTTGTGCAAAA
AAGCGGTTAGCTCCTTCGGTCCTCCGATCGTTGTCAGAAGTAAGTTGGCCGCAGTGTTATCACTCATGGT
TATGGCAGCACTGCATAATTCTCTTACTGTCATGCCATCCGTAAGATGCTTTTCTGTGACTGGTGAGTAC
TCAACCAAGTCATTCTGAGAATAGTGTATGCGGCGACCGAGTTGCTCTTGCCCGGCGTCAATACGGGATA
ATACCGCGCCACATAGCAGAACTTTAAAAGTGCTCATCATTGGAAAACGTTCTTCGGGGCGAAAACTCTC
AAGGATCTTACCGCTGTTGAGATCCAGTTCGATGTAACCCACTCGTGCACCCAACTGATCTTCAGCATCT
TTTACTTTCACCAGCGTTTCTGGGTGAGCAAAAACAGGAAGGCAAAATGCCGCAAAAAAGGGAATAAGGG
CGACACGGAAATGTTGAATACTCATACTCTTCCTTTTTCAATATTATTGAAGCATTTATCAGGGTTATTG
TCTCATGAGCGGATACATATTTGAATGTATTTAGAAAAATAAACAAATAGGGGTTCCGCGCACATTTCCC
CGAAAAGTGCCACCTGACGTC
