>Addgene plasmid #78126 | miR155 in pcDNA3.1 | depositor partial sequence | sequence record 146600 | miR155_for
CTCGAGATCTCTTTAATGCTAATCGTGATAGGGGTTTTTGCCTCCAACTGA
