>Addgene plasmid #78126 | miR155 in pcDNA3.1 | depositor partial sequence | sequence record 146601 | miR155_rev
CTCGAGGACTGTTAATGCTAATATGTAGGAGTCAGTTGGAGGCAAAA
