>Addgene plasmid #78126 | miR155 in pcDNA3.1 | addgene partial sequence | sequence record 146784 | CMV-F 5'-CGCAAATGGGCGGTAGGCGTG-3'
CAGAGCTCTCTGGCTAACTAGAGAACCCACTGCTTACTGGCTTATCGAAATTAATACGACTCACTATAGG
GAGACCCAAGCTGGCTAGCGTTTAAACTTAAGCTTGGTACCGAGCTCGGATCCACTAGTCCAGTGTGGTG
GAATTCTGCAGATATCCAGCACAGTGGCGGCCGCTCGAGATCTCTTTAATGCTAATCGTGATAGGGGTTT
TTGCCTCCAACTGACTCCTACATATTAGCATTAACAGTCCTCGAGTCTAGAGGGCCCGTTTAAACCCGCT
GATCAGCCTCGACTGTGCCTTCTAGTTGCCAGCCATCTGTTGTTTGCCCCTCCCCCGTGCCTTCCTTGAC
CCTGGAAGGTGCCACTCCCACTGTCCTTTCCTAATAAAATGAGGAAATTGCATCGCATTGTCTGAGTAGG
TGTCATTCTATTCTGGGGGGTGGGGTGGGGCAGGACAGCAAGGGGGAGGATTGGGAAGACAATAGCAGGC
ATGCTGGGGATGCGGTGGGCTCTATGGCTTCTGAGGCGGAAAGAACCAGCTGGGGCTCTAGGGGGTATCC
CC
[124 nt withheld, positions 563-686]
C
[91 nt withheld, positions 688-778]
A
[49 nt withheld, positions 780-828]
CCTTTGACGTTGGAGTCCACGTTCTTTAATAGTGGACTCTTG
