>Addgene plasmid #78126 | miR155 in pcDNA3.1 | addgene partial sequence | sequence record 146859 | SV40pro-F2 5'-CCCCATGGCTGACTAATTTTT-3'
CGCCTCTGCCTCTGAGCTATTCCAGAAGTAGTGAGGAGGCTTTTTTGGAGGCCTAGGCTTTTGCAAAAAG
CTCCCGGGAGCTTGTATATCCATTTTCGGATCTGATCAAGAGACAGGATGAGGATCGTTTCGCATGATTG
AACAAGATGGATTGCACGCAGGTTCTCCGGCCGCTTGGGTGGAGAGGCTATTCGGCTATGACTGGGCACA
ACAGACAATCGGCTGCTCTGATGCCGCCGTGTTCCGGCTGTCAGCGCAGGGGCGCCCGGTTCTTTTTGTC
AAGACCGACCTGTCCGGTGCCCTGAATGAACTGCAGGACGAGGCAGCGCGGCTATCGTGGCTGGCCACGA
CGGGCGTTCCTTGCGCAGCTGTGCTCGACGTTGTCACTGAAGCGGGAAGGGACTGGCTGCTATTGGGCGA
AGTGCCGGGGCAGGATCTCCTGTCATCTCACCTTGCTCCTGCCGAGAAAGTATCCATCATGGCTGATGCA
ATGCGGCGGCTGCATACGCTTGATCCGGCTACCTGCCCATTCGACCACCAAGCGAAACATCGCATCGAGC
GAGCACGTACTCGGATGGAAGCCGGTCTTGTCGATCAGGATGATCTGGACGAAGAGCATCAGGGGCTCGC
GCCAGCCGAACTGTTCGCCAGGCTCAAGGCGCGCATGCCCGACGGCGAGGATCTCGTCGTGACCCATGGC
GATGCCTGCTTGCCGAATATCATGGTGGAAAATGGCCGCTTTTCTGGATTCATCGACTGTGGCCGGCTGG
GTGTGGCGGACCGCTATCAGGACATAGCGTTGGCTACCCGTGATATTGCTGAAGAGCTTGGCGGCGAATG
GGCTGACCGCTTCCTCGTGCTTTACGGTATCGCCGCTCCCGATTCGCAGCGCATCGCCTTCTATCGCCTT
CTTGACGAGTTCTTCTGAGCGGGACTCTGGGGTTCGAAATGACCGACCAAGCGACGCCCAACCTGCCATC
A
